>Addgene plasmid #43018 | I-ATCT | depositor partial sequence | sequence record 58283 | I-ATCT sequence 424 bps
CGTCTCCTGACCCCAGAGCAGGTCGTGGCAATCGCCTCCAACATTGGCGGGAAACAGGCACTCGAGACTG
TCCAGCGCCTGCTTCCCGTGCTGTGCCAAGCGCACGGACTCACCCCAGAGCAGGTCGTGGCCATTGCCTC
GAATGGAGGGGGCAAACAGGCGTTGGAAACCGTACAACGATTGCTGCCGGTGCTGTGCCAAGCGCACGGC
CTCACCCCAGAGCAGGTCGTGGCGATCGCAAGCCACGACGGAGGAAAGCAAGCCTTGGAAACAGTACAGA
GGCTGTTGCCTGTGCTGTGCCAAGCGCACGGATTAACCCCAGAGCAGGTCGTGGCCATTGCCTCGAATGG
AGGGGGCAAACAGGCGTTGGAAACCGTACAACGATTGCTGCCGGTGCTGTGCCAAGCGCACGGCTTAAGA
GACG
