>Addgene plasmid #43018 | I-ATCT | addgene partial sequence | sequence record 59943 | M13-F20 5'-TGTAAAACGACGGCCAGT-3'
CTATAGGGCGAATTGGGCCCTCTAGATGCATGCTCGAGCGGCCGCCAGTGTGATGGATATCTGCAGAATT
CGCCCTTATATAGATGCCGTCCTAGCGCGTCTCCTGACCCCAGAGCAGGTCGTGGCAATCGCCTCCAACA
TTGGCGGGAAACAGGCACTCGAGACTGTCCAGCGCCTGCTTCCCGTGCTGTGCCAAGCGCACGGACTCAC
CCCAGAGCAGGTCGTGGCCATTGCCTCGAATGGAGGGGGCAAACAGGCGTTGGAAACCGTACAACGATTG
CTGCCGGTGCTGTGCCAAGCGCACGGCCTCACCCCAGAGCAGGTCGTGGCGATCGCAAGCCACGACGGAG
GAAAGCAAGCCTTGGAAACAGTACAGAGGCTGTTGCCTGTGCTGTGCCAAGCGCACGGATTAACCCCAGA
GCAGGTCGTGGCCATTGCCTCGAATGGAGGGGGCAAACAGGCGTTGGAAACCGTACAACGATTGCTGCCG
GTGCTGTGCCAAGCGCACGGCTTAAGAGACGTGGGCACAGGAAAGATACTTAAGGGCGAATTCCAGCACA
CTGGCGGCCGTTACTAGTGGATCCGAGCTCGGTACCAAGCTTGATGCATAGCTTGAGTATTCTATAGTGT
CACCTAAATAGCTTGGCGTAATCATGGTCATAGCTGTTTCCTGTGTGAAATTGTTATCCGCTCACAATTC
CACACAACATACGAGCCGGAAGCATAAAGTGTAAAGCCTGGGGTGCCTAATGAGTGAGCTAACTCACATT
AATTGCGTTGCGCTCACTGCCCGCTTTCCAGTCGGGAAACCTGTCGTGCCAGCTGCATTAATGAATCGGC
CAACGCGCGGGGAGAGGCGGTTTGCGTATTGGGCGCTCTTCCGCTTCCTCGCT
