[The description below was written by a language model from this plasmid's Addgene catalogue record.]
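Description:
I-ATCT is a bacterial cloning plasmid built on the commercial pCRII-TOPO backbone (about 4 kb without insert), into which a 424 bp synthetic insert was placed by TOPO cloning. It is a high-copy plasmid maintained in E. coli and is selectable with both ampicillin and kanamycin, consistent with the dual resistance markers carried by this backbone. The record lists T7 and M13-reverse as sequencing primers, indicating that the insert sits in the standard pCRII-TOPO cloning site flanked by those priming sites. No feature table is provided, so individual elements such as the origin of replication are not itemised in the record.

The insert is named only "I-ATCT" and is described as synthetic; the record does not explain its content further. The plasmid comes from a published TALEN genome-editing system developed for generating human stem cell-based disease models. Given that context, the name and the insert size are consistent with a pre-assembled module of TALE repeat units that recognises the four-base sequence ATCT, with the "I" prefix plausibly marking the module's position within a stepwise assembly scheme. This interpretation is an inference rather than something stated in the catalogue fields. There is no promoter or expression cassette indicated for mammalian use, so the construct is best understood as a storage and propagation vector for a building block, one member of a library of parts from which full-length TALE DNA-binding arrays are assembled and then transferred into a nuclease expression vector, rather than a plasmid used directly in cells.
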