Addgene plasmid #43018: I-ATCT
Depositing lab: Chad Cowan & Kiran Musunuru. Depositing organization: Harvard University. Publication: A TALEN Genome-Editing System for Generating Human Stem Cell-Based Disease Models. Ding Q, Lee YK, Schaefer EA, Peters DT, Veres A, Kim K, Kuperwasser N, Motola DL, Meissner TB, Hendriks WT, Trevisan M, Gupta RM, Moisan A, Banks E, Friesen M, Schinzel RT, Xia F, Tang A, Xia Y, Figueroa E, Wann A, Ahfeldt T, Daheron L, Zhang F, Rubin LL, Peng LF, Chung RT, Musunuru K, Cowan CA. Cell Stem Cell. 2012 Dec 12. pii: S1934-5909(12)00645-5. doi: 10.1016/j.stem.2012.11.011. PubMed 23246482.
Backbone
  Vector backbone: pCRII-TOPO
  Backbone manufacturer: Invitrogen
  Backbone size w/o insert (bp): 3973
  Vector type: Bacterial Cloning
Growth in bacteria
  Bacterial resistance: Ampicillin and Kanamycin, 100 & 50 μg/mL
  Growth temperature: 37°C
  Growth strain: Top10
  Copy number: High Copy
Gene/Insert
  Gene/Insert name: I-ATCT
  Species: Synthetic
  Insert size (bp): 424
  Cloning method: TOPO Cloning
  Sequencing primers: 5′ T7; 3′ M13-rev
Terms and licenses: Academic/Nonprofit Terms; Industry Terms: Not Available to Industry
How to cite: I-ATCT was a gift from Chad Cowan & Kiran Musunuru (Addgene plasmid # 43018 ; http://n2t.net/addgene:43018 ; RRID:Addgene_43018)
